Addgene plasmid #202743: iRFP713-FRB-PIP5K1A
Purpose: expresses recruitable fluorescent protein-tagged enzyme
Depositing lab: Gerry Hammond. Depositing organization: University of Pittsburgh (University, School of Medicine, and Cancer Institute). Publication: A novel homeostatic mechanism tunes PI(4,5)P2-dependent signaling at the plasma membrane. Wills RC, Doyle CP, Zewe JP, Pacheco J, Hansen SD, Hammond GRV. J Cell Sci. 2023 Aug 3:jcs.261494. doi: 10.1242/jcs.261494. PubMed 37534432.
Backbone
  Vector backbone: piRFP-C1
  Vector type: Mammalian Expression
Growth in bacteria
  Bacterial resistance: Kanamycin, 50 μg/mL
  Growth temperature: 37°C
  Growth strain: DH5alpha
  Copy number: High Copy
Gene/Insert
  Gene/Insert name: iRFP713:MTOR(2021-2113):GGSA2:PIP5K1A
  Species: H. sapiens (human)
  Entrez Gene: PIP5K1A
  Cloning method: Gibson Cloning
Terms and licenses: Academic/Nonprofit Terms; Industry Terms: Not Available to Industry
Depositor comments: Please visit https://www.biorxiv.org/content/10.1101/2022.06.30.498262v3 for bioRxiv preprint.
How to cite: iRFP713-FRB-PIP5K1A was a gift from Gerry Hammond (Addgene plasmid # 202743 ; http://n2t.net/addgene:202743 ; RRID:Addgene_202743)
