[The description below was written by a language model from this plasmid's Addgene catalogue record and pLannotate feature annotations shown in this document.]
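Description:
iRFP713-FRB-PIP5K1A is a 6,977 bp mammalian expression plasmid built on the piRFP-C1 backbone, a C1-style vector in which the gene of interest is fused downstream of a fluorescent protein. It replicates in E. coli at high copy from a ColE1/pUC-type origin and also carries an f1 phage origin. A single Tn5 NeoR/KanR gene is preceded by both a bacterial bla-type promoter and the SV40 enhancer/early promoter and is terminated by the HSV TK polyadenylation signal. It therefore provides kanamycin selection in bacteria and could support G418 selection in mammalian cells. The short ble, bGH poly(A) and large T antigen fragments in the annotation appear to be backbone remnants rather than functional elements. The depositor and sequencing-derived records are the same length and list the same features, in opposite orientation.

The payload is one open reading frame driven by the CMV immediate-early enhancer and promoter and ended by the SV40 poly(A) signal. It encodes the near-infrared fluorescent protein iRFP713, which needs biliverdin as a cofactor. This is followed by the FRB domain of human MTOR (residues 2021–2113), a flexible GGSA-repeat linker, and human PIP5K1A, the kinase that converts PI4P to PI(4,5)P2. The insert was assembled by Gibson cloning.

FRB binds FKBP in the presence of rapamycin, so the tagged enzyme can be recruited to a chosen membrane when it is co-expressed with an FKBP-fused anchor, which this plasmid does not supply. The far-red tag allows the relocation to be imaged alongside other fluorescent reporters. The associated study concerns homeostatic control of PI(4,5)P2 at the plasma membrane.
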