Features (pLannotate 1.2.2; 17 found; start..end, strand, type, name):
    359..463     -  promoter       AmpR promoter: bla
    490..918     +  rep_origin     f1 ori (sequence partly withheld): f1 bacteriophage origin of replication; arrow indicates direction of (+) strand synthesis
    952..1073    -  polyA_signal   SV40 poly(A) signal: SV40 polyadenylation signal
   1096..1180    -  CDS            large T antigen (fragment): large T antigen from SV40 (simian virus 40)
   1208..2893    -  CDS            PIP5K1A: PI51A_HUMAN - Experimental evidence at protein level: Swiss-Prot protein existence level 1. Catalyzes the phosphorylation of phosphatidylinositol 4- phosphate (PtdIns(4)P/PI4P) to form phosphatidylinositol 4,5- bisphosphate (PtdIns(4,5)P2/PIP2), a lipid second messenger that regulates several cellular processes such as signal transduction, vesicle trafficking, actin cytoskeleton dynamics, cell adhesion, and cell motility (PubMed:8955136, PubMed:21477596, PubMed:22942276). PtdIns(4,5)P2 can directly act as a second messenger or can be utilized as a precursor to generate other second messengers:
   2894..2929    -  misc_feature   MCS (fragment): multiple cloning site
   2951..3229    -  CDS            FRB: FKBP-rapamycin binding domain of human FRAP
   3257..3277    -  misc_feature   MCS (fragment): multiple cloning site
   3278..4225    -  CDS            iRFP713: iRFP713 is a basic (constitutively fluorescent) near ir fluorescent protein published in 2011, derived from Rhodopseudomonas palustris. It has low acid sensitivity. It requires the cofactor biliverdin for fluorescence.
   4270..4473    -  promoter       CMV promoter: human cytomegalovirus (CMV) immediate early promoter
   4474..4777    -  enhancer       CMV enhancer: human cytomegalovirus immediate early enhancer
   4952..5540    -  rep_origin     ori: high-copy-number ColE1/pMB1/pBR322/pUC origin of replication
   5762..5778    +  polyA_signal   bGH poly(A) signal (fragment): bovine growth hormone polyadenylation signal
   5869..5916    -  polyA_signal   HSV TK poly(A) signal: herpes simplex virus thymidine kinase polyadenylation signal (Cole and Stacy, 1985)
   5975..6127    -  CDS            ble (fragment): BLE_KLEPN - Experimental evidence at protein level: Swiss-Prot protein existence level 1. Binding protein with a strong affinity to the bleomycin family of antibiotics. Binds to CL990; an antimitotic-antibiotic compound. From Klebsiella pneumoniae.
   6148..6942    -  CDS            NeoR/KanR: aminoglycoside phosphotransferase from Tn5; aph(3')-II (or nptII); confers resistance to neomycin, kanamycin, and G418 (Geneticin®)
   6977..357     -  promoter       SV40 promoter (across the origin): SV40 enhancer and early promoter
>Addgene plasmid #202743 | iRFP713-FRB-PIP5K1A | addgene full sequence | sequence record 399471 | Addgene NGS Result
TTGCAAAAGCCTAGGCCTCCAAAAAAGCCTCCTCACTACTTCTGGAATAGCTCAGAGGCCGAGGCGGCCT
CGGCCTCTGCATAAATAAAAAAAATTAGTCAGCCATGGGGCGGAGAATGGGCGGAACTGGGCGGAGTTAG
GGGCGGGATGGGCGGAGTTAGGGGCGGGACTATGGTTGCTGACTAATTGAGATGCATGCTTTGCATACTT
CTGCCTGCTGGGGAGCCTGGGGACTTTCCACACCTGGTTGCTGACTAATTGAGATGCATGCTTTGCATAC
TTCTGCCTGCTGGGGAGCCTGGGGACTTTCCACACCCTAACTGACACACATTCCACAGCTGGTTCTTTCC
GCCTCAGGACTCTTCCTTTTTCAATATTATTGAAGCATTTATCAGGGTTATTGTCTCATGAGCGGATACA
TATTTGAATGTATTTAGAAAAATAAACAAATAGGGGTTCCGCGCACATTTCCCCGAAAAGTGCCACCTG
[124 nt withheld, positions 490-613]
C
[91 nt withheld, positions 615-705]
A
[49 nt withheld, positions 707-755]
CCTTTGACGTTGGAGTCCACGTTCTTT
[37 nt withheld, positions 783-819]
ACCCTATCTCGGTCTATTCTTTTGATTTATAAGGGATTTTGCCGATTTCGGCCTATTGGTTAAAAAATGA
GCTGATTTAACAAAAATTTAACGCGAATTTTAACAAAATATTAACGCTTACAATTTACGCCTTAAGATAC
ATTGATGAGTTTGGACAAACCACAACTAGAATGCAGTGAAAAAAATGCTTTATTTGTGAAATTTGTGATG
CTATTGCTTTATTTGTAACCATTATAAGCTGCAATAAACAAGTTAACAACAACAATTGCATTCATTTTAT
GTTTCAGGTTCAGGGGGAGGTGTGGGAGGTTTTTTAAAGCAAGTAAAACCTCTACAAATGTGGTATGGCT
GATTATGATCAGTTATCTAGATCCGGTGGATCCCGTTAATGGGTGAACTCTGACTCTGCAACTTCAAGCT
TTTCCAAGGTTGTACTTGTAGTTAGCATTTGCAAAGTCTCTCCAACTAGAGGTGAGAAACTGGGGTCAGG
AATAGGCGAGCCCTCACTGATTTCCTCCAAAGGTGGAGTCTGAGGTAAAACATCAGGACGACCAAGGTGA
ACGCCTGGCTCCACTTCTGCCTTTGTTGTCACTTGTGCCTTGTGTTCCCCAGAGACCGATGGCTGGTAAG
TAATGCAGGAGTTGCCACTGGAGCCTGCTCGCCGAGAGAAAGATGAGCCAGACCGAAACTTTTTGGAAGG
AGAAGGCTTCAAGGGAATCTTCTTAAATACTGTGTTGCACATGAAGCGCTGGAACCGTTCAGCGTAGAAG
CCTGGGCGATGCACTGAGACAGTGTCTCCGTCATGTACCAGGGCTTTCCAAGAGTGCTCCAACTTCTTAA
CAAACCTGTAAGACTGTAGAATGTCAATGATGCCAATATAAAGCAGAAGCCTTTCCCCTTTACTATTCCG
GGCAGGGATGCCACCCATATGGTCATCAGTCTCCATGGTACCACCCCGTCGAGCCTCTCCCTGGATGGAT
TCCATGGCTGTGGAATACAGAGCCTTTTGGGGGGCCGGTCTTCGAGTATCAACTGAGTACTGTGTTTCAC
TGCTTAAGGGCTCTCGTTGTGCATGATCTATATTATGGATTGACATCAAGAGGCTGTAATCCATTATCTT
GAAGCTCTGCAGCACCAAACAGTCACGCTGCAGGGTCTTACAGAGAGCGTTGTACATGTCAGCATCCAAA
AAAAGACCATCAGGGATGTCTTGTAAGAAGTCTAGGTCTTTAAATGTGGGAAGAGGCTTCTCTCGCTCTT
TCTGGGAAGCCCGCCGTTTGTAGGTTGAGCCTTTGAGGTCATATTTGATATGCATTTTTACCGATCTTGG
TAAAAGATTGTTCATCACCACAATCCGAATGTTCTTGCCACCTGCCTGCACACAGTACAGTCCATAGAAT
TTAGGCAGCAAAGTCCGAGGGTTCTGGTTGAGGTTCATGTAGTATCCTGGAAGCAGCTTCTGCAGAAATT
CCGCCTCTTTATGTTGGACTGTCTTAATAATGAACTCATCGTCGCTGGACACATAGAATAGGGAACCACT
AGCTCCAGAGCTACAGAGTTCAATCAGCGGCTCACTGCAGAGGGAATACAAGTAATCATCGGGCCGGATA
CCAAATAGCTCCCGGAAGTAGCGGAAGGCAACAGGTGCATAGGTCTTGAAACGAAAGTCATTGTAGTGAT
GAGCAGGGGTCAGGTTGCTCCCTTCACTGGGAAAGAAGATACTCTCAACCACGTAGAAATCTTGCATGAG
GACATCACGCTCTGGTTTGGTACTCAGGCTCCCCACAGTGTGGGTAATGCCTAACTGGATGGCACCTTTC
AAGGCTGATGAGGTTGTCTTTTTATATGTTGTCTCTCCTGAGGAATCAACACTTCTATGGCCTATTTTCT
TGATGGGCATGCCAGAGGCATAAGGCACCAATGAGATGTAAGAATCCTGTCTAGCTTCCAAGACCTCAGA
TGCCATGGGTCTCTTGATTCCAGATGCTGCTGAGGACAAGGTACAGGAAGGGACCGCGGGATCAAAGGAT
GAAAAACCGACCGAAGACGACGGCCCGGAGGAGGCCGACGCCATCGCGGTACCGTCGACTGCAGAATTCG
AAGCTTGAGCACTACCACCAGCACTACCACCCTTTGAGATTCGTCGGAACACATGATAATAGAGGTCCCA
GGCTTGGGTGAGGTCCTTGACATTCCCTGATTTCATGTACTTCCTGCACCACTCTTGGGCCTCCATTAAA
TCTCGACCATAGGCCTGATTAAAGGATGTTTCCTTCAGAGTCTGGGGGCCCCGTTCCATCATAGCATGCA
AGGGCTCCAGCACCTCAAACATGCCTTTCACGTTCCTTTCCCCAAAGTACAAACGAGATGCCTCTTCCAG
GCCTTCATGCCACATCTCATGCCAGAGGATTCTAGATAGGATAGCACCAGCACCTCCAGCTCGAGATCTG
AGTCCGGACTCTTCCATCACGCCGATCTGCCAGGCCAGAACCTGGGCGACTAGCTCGCAGGCTTGGCGGC
CATCGAGATCGACGTAGTACGGCGTTCGGTGATGGCAAACGATCAATCCCCACAGTCGCTCGCCGCGCAA
AATCGAGATCGACATCGTGCCGTGCATGCCTATGTTGCGCATGAATTCCAGATGGACGGGCGAGACGCTG
CGCAGGATGGCGAAGCTAAGATCAATCGGCCGCCCGGTGACCGGATTGAGGTCTGGGGTGACCGGCACCG
GCCGATAATTGATATCGGGAATGATCCGTACCGGGTTGATGGTATAGAGCCGACGGGCCTGCGCCGGCAC
GGTTGAGGCAGGATAGTGCAGGCCTAGTTTTGACTCGACCTCGGCGCACCGATCCTCTGCGATCACTTCG
CCGCTGAAGTCGGAGGCGAAGCGATAGATCATCACCCGATCGAAGCCGGTAATCTTCCGCACCTCTTGCG
CCGCGGCGGCGCAGGCGCTTTCCAAGGTTTCGGCGGCCTGCAGGCGGCGGATGGCGCTGTTGGTGCGGCG
GAAGAACGCCTGCGGCTCGGCGACGTCCCGCTGGGGAGGCTCGAGCTCGAGGAAGATGAGCTGATCATGG
CGATGCCAGGAGCCGATGAAGCCTGCGTCCTTTCGCATCGTGAAGCCGACAGTGATCGGTGCTCCGACGG
CCGCCCCGGGCTCGGCCAAGGCGATCGTCAGACGGTTGTGCGTCTCCGAGTCGAAGACATCGGCCGCAGA
GCGGCCGATCAGGGCGCCGATCGCCAGTCCGGTGAGTTCGGGAAGGTTGTCGCTGCCGGCAACGATCGTC
ATGTCGGCGGCGAGGGCGAGCAGCAGTCCATGCGGTTGGATGGCACCGGGGATATGGATCGGCTCATCGT
CGCAGGTCAAGAGGTCAGGCTGCCTGGCGACGGATCCTTCCGCCATGGTGGCGACCGGTAGCGCTAGCGG
ATCTGACGGTTCACTAAACCAGCTCTGCTTATATAGACCTCCCACCGTACACGCCTACCGCCCATTTGCG
TCAATGGGGCGGAGTTGTTACGACATTTTGGAAAGTCCCGTTGATTTTGGTGCCAAAACAAACTCCCATT
GACGTCAATGGGGTGGAGACTTGGAAATCCCCGTGAGTCAAACCGCTATCCACGCCCATTGATGTACTGC
CAAAACCGCATCACCATGGTAATAGCGATGACTAATACGTAGATGTACTGCCAAGTAGGAAAGTCCCATA
AGGTCATGTACTGGGCATAATGCCAGGCGGGCCATTTACCGTCATTGACGTCAATAGGGGGCGTACTTGG
CATATGATACACTTGATGTACTGCCAAGTGGGCAGTTTACCGTAAATACTCCACCCATTGACGTCAATGG
AAAGTCCCTATTGGCGTTACTATGGGAACATACGTCATTATTGACGTCAATGGGCGGGGGTCGTTGGGCG
GTCAGCCAGGCGGGCCATTTACCGTAAGTTATGTAACGCGGAACTCCATATATGGGCTATGAACTAATGA
CCCCGTAATTGATTACTATTAATAACTAATGCATGGCGGTAATACGGTTATCCACAGAATCAGGGGATAA
CGCAGGAAAGAACATGTGAGCAAAAGGCCAGCAAAAGGCCAGGAACCGTAAAAAGGCCGCGTTGCTGGCG
TTTTTCCATAGGCTCCGCCCCCCTGACGAGCATCACAAAAATCGACGCTCAAGTCAGAGGTGGCGAAACC
CGACAGGACTATAAAGATACCAGGCGTTTCCCCCTGGAAGCTCCCTCGTGCGCTCTCCTGTTCCGACCCT
GCCGCTTACCGGATACCTGTCCGCCTTTCTCCCTTCGGGAAGCGTGGCGCTTTCTCATAGCTCACGCTGT
AGGTATCTCAGTTCGGTGTAGGTCGTTCGCTCCAAGCTGGGCTGTGTGCACGAACCCCCCGTTCAGCCCG
ACCGCTGCGCCTTATCCGGTAACTATCGTCTTGAGTCCAACCCGGTAAGACACGACTTATCGCCACTGGC
AGCAGCCACTGGTAACAGGATTAGCAGAGCGAGGTATGTAGGCGGTGCTACAGAGTTCTTGAAGTGGTGG
CCTAACTACGGCTACACTAGAAGAACAGTATTTGGTATCTGCGCTCTGCTGAAGCCAGTTACCTTCGGAA
AAAGAGTTGGTAGCTCTTGATCCGGCAAACAAACCACCGCTGGTAGCGGTGGTTTTTTTGTTTGCAAGCA
GCAGATTACGCGCAGAAAAAAAGGATCTCAAGAAGATCCTTTGATCTTTTCTACGGGGTCTGACGCTCAG
TGGAACGAAAACTCACGTTAAGGGATTTTGGTCATGAGATTATCAAAAAGGATCTTCACCTAGATCCTTT
TAAATTAAAAATGAAGTTTTAAATCAATCTAAAGTATATATGAGTAACCTGAGGCTATGGCAGGGCCTGC
CGCCCCGACGTTGGCTGCGAGCCCTGGGCCTTCACCCGAACTTGGGGGGTGGGGTGGGGAAAAGGAAGAA
ACGCGGGCGTATTGGCCCCAATGGGGTCTCGGTGGGGTATCGACAGAGTGCCAGCCCTGGGACCGAACCC
CGCGTTTATGAACAAACGACCCAACACCGTGCGTTTTATTCTGTCTTTTTATTGCCGTCATAGCGCGGGT
TCCTTCCGGTATTGTCTCCTTCCGTGTTTCAGTTAGCCTCCCCCTAGGGTGGGCGAAGAACTCCAGCATG
AGATCCCCGCGCTGGAGGATCATCCAGCCGGCGTCCCGGAAAACGATTCCGAAGCCCAACCTTTCATAGA
AGGCGGCGGTGGAATCGAAATCTCGTGATGGCAGGTTGGGCGTCGCTTGGTCGGTCATTTCGAACCCCAG
AGTCCCGCTCAGAAGAACTCGTCAAGAAGGCGATAGAAGGCGATGCGCTGCGAATCGGGAGCGGCGATAC
CGTAAAGCACGAGGAAGCGGTCAGCCCATTCGCCGCCAAGCTCTTCAGCAATATCACGGGTAGCCAACGC
TATGTCCTGATAGCGGTCCGCCACACCCAGCCGGCCACAGTCGATGAATCCAGAAAAGCGGCCATTTTCC
ACCATGATATTCGGCAAGCAGGCATCGCCATGGGTCACGACGAGATCCTCGCCGTCGGGCATGCTCGCCT
TGAGCCTGGCGAACAGTTCGGCTGGCGCGAGCCCCTGATGCTCTTCGTCCAGATCATCCTGATCGACAAG
ACCGGCTTCCATCCGAGTACGTGCTCGCTCGATGCGATGTTTCGCTTGGTGGTCGAATGGGCAGGTAGCC
GGATCAAGCGTATGCAGCCGCCGCATTGCATCAGCCATGATGGATACTTTCTCGGCAGGAGCAAGGTGAG
ATGACAGGAGATCCTGCCCCGGCACTTCGCCCAATAGCAGCCAGTCCCTTCCCGCTTCAGTGACAACGTC
GAGCACAGCTGCGCAAGGAACGCCCGTCGTGGCCAGCCACGATAGCCGCGCTGCCTCGTCTTGCAGTTCA
TTCAGGGCACCGGACAGGTCGGTCTTGACAAAAAGAACCGGGCGCCCCTGCGCTGACAGCCGGAACACGG
CGGCATCAGAGCAGCCGATTGTCTGTTGTGCCCAGTCATAGCCGAATAGCCTCTCCACCCAAGCGGCCGG
AGAACCTGCGTGCAATCCATCTTGTTCAATCATGCGAAACGATCCTCATCCTGTCTCTTGATCGATCT
