Features (pLannotate 1.2.2; 17 found; start..end, strand, type, name):
     61..364     +  enhancer       CMV enhancer: human cytomegalovirus immediate early enhancer
    365..568     +  promoter       CMV promoter: human cytomegalovirus (CMV) immediate early promoter
    613..1560    +  CDS            iRFP713: iRFP713 is a basic (constitutively fluorescent) near ir fluorescent protein published in 2011, derived from Rhodopseudomonas palustris. It has low acid sensitivity. It requires the cofactor biliverdin for fluorescence.
   1561..1581    +  misc_feature   MCS (fragment): multiple cloning site
   1609..1887    +  CDS            FRB: FKBP-rapamycin binding domain of human FRAP
   1909..1944    +  misc_feature   MCS (fragment): multiple cloning site
   1945..3630    +  CDS            PIP5K1A: PI51A_HUMAN - Experimental evidence at protein level: Swiss-Prot protein existence level 1. Catalyzes the phosphorylation of phosphatidylinositol 4- phosphate (PtdIns(4)P/PI4P) to form phosphatidylinositol 4,5- bisphosphate (PtdIns(4,5)P2/PIP2), a lipid second messenger that regulates several cellular processes such as signal transduction, vesicle trafficking, actin cytoskeleton dynamics, cell adhesion, and cell motility (PubMed:8955136, PubMed:21477596, PubMed:22942276). PtdIns(4,5)P2 can directly act as a second messenger or can be utilized as a precursor to generate other second messengers:
   3658..3742    +  CDS            large T antigen (fragment): large T antigen from SV40 (simian virus 40)
   3765..3886    +  polyA_signal   SV40 poly(A) signal: SV40 polyadenylation signal
   3920..4348    -  rep_origin     f1 ori (sequence partly withheld): f1 bacteriophage origin of replication; arrow indicates direction of (+) strand synthesis
   4375..4479    +  promoter       AmpR promoter: bla
   4481..4838    +  promoter       SV40 promoter: SV40 enhancer and early promoter
   4873..5667    +  CDS            NeoR/KanR: aminoglycoside phosphotransferase from Tn5; aph(3')-II (or nptII); confers resistance to neomycin, kanamycin, and G418 (Geneticin®)
   5688..5840    +  CDS            ble (fragment): BLE_KLEPN - Experimental evidence at protein level: Swiss-Prot protein existence level 1. Binding protein with a strong affinity to the bleomycin family of antibiotics. Binds to CL990; an antimitotic-antibiotic compound. From Klebsiella pneumoniae.
   5899..5946    +  polyA_signal   HSV TK poly(A) signal: herpes simplex virus thymidine kinase polyadenylation signal (Cole and Stacy, 1985)
   6037..6053    -  polyA_signal   bGH poly(A) signal (fragment): bovine growth hormone polyadenylation signal
   6275..6863    +  rep_origin     ori: high-copy-number ColE1/pMB1/pBR322/pUC origin of replication
>Addgene plasmid #202743 | iRFP713-FRB-PIP5K1A | depositor full sequence | sequence record 399754 | iRFP713-FRB-PIP5K1A sequence 6977 bps
TAGTTATTAATAGTAATCAATTACGGGGTCATTAGTTCATAGCCCATATATGGAGTTCCGCGTTACATAA
CTTACGGTAAATGGCCCGCCTGGCTGACCGCCCAACGACCCCCGCCCATTGACGTCAATAATGACGTATG
TTCCCATAGTAACGCCAATAGGGACTTTCCATTGACGTCAATGGGTGGAGTATTTACGGTAAACTGCCCA
CTTGGCAGTACATCAAGTGTATCATATGCCAAGTACGCCCCCTATTGACGTCAATGACGGTAAATGGCCC
GCCTGGCATTATGCCCAGTACATGACCTTATGGGACTTTCCTACTTGGCAGTACATCTACGTATTAGTCA
TCGCTATTACCATGGTGATGCGGTTTTGGCAGTACATCAATGGGCGTGGATAGCGGTTTGACTCACGGGG
ATTTCCAAGTCTCCACCCCATTGACGTCAATGGGAGTTTGTTTTGGCACCAAAATCAACGGGACTTTCCA
AAATGTCGTAACAACTCCGCCCCATTGACGCAAATGGGCGGTAGGCGTGTACGGTGGGAGGTCTATATAA
GCAGAGCTGGTTTAGTGAACCGTCAGATCCGCTAGCGCTACCGGTCGCCACCATGGCGGAAGGATCCGTC
GCCAGGCAGCCTGACCTCTTGACCTGCGACGATGAGCCGATCCATATCCCCGGTGCCATCCAACCGCATG
GACTGCTGCTCGCCCTCGCCGCCGACATGACGATCGTTGCCGGCAGCGACAACCTTCCCGAACTCACCGG
ACTGGCGATCGGCGCCCTGATCGGCCGCTCTGCGGCCGATGTCTTCGACTCGGAGACGCACAACCGTCTG
ACGATCGCCTTGGCCGAGCCCGGGGCGGCCGTCGGAGCACCGATCACTGTCGGCTTCACGATGCGAAAGG
ACGCAGGCTTCATCGGCTCCTGGCATCGCCATGATCAGCTCATCTTCCTCGAGCTCGAGCCTCCCCAGCG
GGACGTCGCCGAGCCGCAGGCGTTCTTCCGCCGCACCAACAGCGCCATCCGCCGCCTGCAGGCCGCCGAA
ACCTTGGAAAGCGCCTGCGCCGCCGCGGCGCAAGAGGTGCGGAAGATTACCGGCTTCGATCGGGTGATGA
TCTATCGCTTCGCCTCCGACTTCAGCGGCGAAGTGATCGCAGAGGATCGGTGCGCCGAGGTCGAGTCAAA
ACTAGGCCTGCACTATCCTGCCTCAACCGTGCCGGCGCAGGCCCGTCGGCTCTATACCATCAACCCGGTA
CGGATCATTCCCGATATCAATTATCGGCCGGTGCCGGTCACCCCAGACCTCAATCCGGTCACCGGGCGGC
CGATTGATCTTAGCTTCGCCATCCTGCGCAGCGTCTCGCCCGTCCATCTGGAATTCATGCGCAACATAGG
CATGCACGGCACGATGTCGATCTCGATTTTGCGCGGCGAGCGACTGTGGGGATTGATCGTTTGCCATCAC
CGAACGCCGTACTACGTCGATCTCGATGGCCGCCAAGCCTGCGAGCTAGTCGCCCAGGTTCTGGCCTGGC
AGATCGGCGTGATGGAAGAGTCCGGACTCAGATCTCGAGCTGGAGGTGCTGGTGCTATCCTATCTAGAAT
CCTCTGGCATGAGATGTGGCATGAAGGCCTGGAAGAGGCATCTCGTTTGTACTTTGGGGAAAGGAACGTG
AAAGGCATGTTTGAGGTGCTGGAGCCCTTGCATGCTATGATGGAACGGGGCCCCCAGACTCTGAAGGAAA
CATCCTTTAATCAGGCCTATGGTCGAGATTTAATGGAGGCCCAAGAGTGGTGCAGGAAGTACATGAAATC
AGGGAATGTCAAGGACCTCACCCAAGCCTGGGACCTCTATTATCATGTGTTCCGACGAATCTCAAAGGGT
GGTAGTGCTGGTGGTAGTGCTCAAGCTTCGAATTCTGCAGTCGACGGTACCGCGATGGCGTCGGCCTCCT
CCGGGCCGTCGTCTTCGGTCGGTTTTTCATCCTTTGATCCCGCGGTCCCTTCCTGTACCTTGTCCTCAGC
AGCATCTGGAATCAAGAGACCCATGGCATCTGAGGTCTTGGAAGCTAGACAGGATTCTTACATCTCATTG
GTGCCTTATGCCTCTGGCATGCCCATCAAGAAAATAGGCCATAGAAGTGTTGATTCCTCAGGAGAGACAA
CATATAAAAAGACAACCTCATCAGCCTTGAAAGGTGCCATCCAGTTAGGCATTACCCACACTGTGGGGAG
CCTGAGTACCAAACCAGAGCGTGATGTCCTCATGCAAGATTTCTACGTGGTTGAGAGTATCTTCTTTCCC
AGTGAAGGGAGCAACCTGACCCCTGCTCATCACTACAATGACTTTCGTTTCAAGACCTATGCACCTGTTG
CCTTCCGCTACTTCCGGGAGCTATTTGGTATCCGGCCCGATGATTACTTGTATTCCCTCTGCAGTGAGCC
GCTGATTGAACTCTGTAGCTCTGGAGCTAGTGGTTCCCTATTCTATGTGTCCAGCGACGATGAGTTCATT
ATTAAGACAGTCCAACATAAAGAGGCGGAATTTCTGCAGAAGCTGCTTCCAGGATACTACATGAACCTCA
ACCAGAACCCTCGGACTTTGCTGCCTAAATTCTATGGACTGTACTGTGTGCAGGCAGGTGGCAAGAACAT
TCGGATTGTGGTGATGAACAATCTTTTACCAAGATCGGTAAAAATGCATATCAAATATGACCTCAAAGGC
TCAACCTACAAACGGCGGGCTTCCCAGAAAGAGCGAGAGAAGCCTCTTCCCACATTTAAAGACCTAGACT
TCTTACAAGACATCCCTGATGGTCTTTTTTTGGATGCTGACATGTACAACGCTCTCTGTAAGACCCTGCA
GCGTGACTGTTTGGTGCTGCAGAGCTTCAAGATAATGGATTACAGCCTCTTGATGTCAATCCATAATATA
GATCATGCACAACGAGAGCCCTTAAGCAGTGAAACACAGTACTCAGTTGATACTCGAAGACCGGCCCCCC
AAAAGGCTCTGTATTCCACAGCCATGGAATCCATCCAGGGAGAGGCTCGACGGGGTGGTACCATGGAGAC
TGATGACCATATGGGTGGCATCCCTGCCCGGAATAGTAAAGGGGAAAGGCTTCTGCTTTATATTGGCATC
ATTGACATTCTACAGTCTTACAGGTTTGTTAAGAAGTTGGAGCACTCTTGGAAAGCCCTGGTACATGACG
GAGACACTGTCTCAGTGCATCGCCCAGGCTTCTACGCTGAACGGTTCCAGCGCTTCATGTGCAACACAGT
ATTTAAGAAGATTCCCTTGAAGCCTTCTCCTTCCAAAAAGTTTCGGTCTGGCTCATCTTTCTCTCGGCGA
GCAGGCTCCAGTGGCAACTCCTGCATTACTTACCAGCCATCGGTCTCTGGGGAACACAAGGCACAAGTGA
CAACAAAGGCAGAAGTGGAGCCAGGCGTTCACCTTGGTCGTCCTGATGTTTTACCTCAGACTCCACCTTT
GGAGGAAATCAGTGAGGGCTCGCCTATTCCTGACCCCAGTTTCTCACCTCTAGTTGGAGAGACTTTGCAA
ATGCTAACTACAAGTACAACCTTGGAAAAGCTTGAAGTTGCAGAGTCAGAGTTCACCCATTAACGGGATC
CACCGGATCTAGATAACTGATCATAATCAGCCATACCACATTTGTAGAGGTTTTACTTGCTTTAAAAAAC
CTCCCACACCTCCCCCTGAACCTGAAACATAAAATGAATGCAATTGTTGTTGTTAACTTGTTTATTGCAG
CTTATAATGGTTACAAATAAAGCAATAGCATCACAAATTTCACAAATAAAGCATTTTTTTCACTGCATTC
TAGTTGTGGTTTGTCCAAACTCATCAATGTATCTTAACGCGTAAATTGTAAGCGTTAATATTTTGTTAAA
ATTCGCGTTAAATTTTTGTTAAATCAGCTCATTTTTTAACCAATAGGCCGAAATCGGCAAAATCCCTTAT
AAATCAAAAGAATAGACCGAGATAGGGT
[37 nt withheld, positions 4019-4055]
AAAGAACGTGGACTCCAACGTCAAAGG
[49 nt withheld, positions 4083-4131]
T
[91 nt withheld, positions 4133-4223]
G
[124 nt withheld, positions 4225-4348]
CAGGTGGCACTTTTCGGGGAAATGTGCGCGGAACCCCTATTTGTTTATTTTTCTAAATACATTCAAATAT
GTATCCGCTCATGAGACAATAACCCTGATAAATGCTTCAATAATATTGAAAAAGGAAGAGTCCTGAGGCG
GAAAGAACCAGCTGTGGAATGTGTGTCAGTTAGGGTGTGGAAAGTCCCCAGGCTCCCCAGCAGGCAGAAG
TATGCAAAGCATGCATCTCAATTAGTCAGCAACCAGGTGTGGAAAGTCCCCAGGCTCCCCAGCAGGCAGA
AGTATGCAAAGCATGCATCTCAATTAGTCAGCAACCATAGTCCCGCCCCTAACTCCGCCCATCCCGCCCC
TAACTCCGCCCAGTTCCGCCCATTCTCCGCCCCATGGCTGACTAATTTTTTTTATTTATGCAGAGGCCGA
GGCCGCCTCGGCCTCTGAGCTATTCCAGAAGTAGTGAGGAGGCTTTTTTGGAGGCCTAGGCTTTTGCAAA
GATCGATCAAGAGACAGGATGAGGATCGTTTCGCATGATTGAACAAGATGGATTGCACGCAGGTTCTCCG
GCCGCTTGGGTGGAGAGGCTATTCGGCTATGACTGGGCACAACAGACAATCGGCTGCTCTGATGCCGCCG
TGTTCCGGCTGTCAGCGCAGGGGCGCCCGGTTCTTTTTGTCAAGACCGACCTGTCCGGTGCCCTGAATGA
ACTGCAAGACGAGGCAGCGCGGCTATCGTGGCTGGCCACGACGGGCGTTCCTTGCGCAGCTGTGCTCGAC
GTTGTCACTGAAGCGGGAAGGGACTGGCTGCTATTGGGCGAAGTGCCGGGGCAGGATCTCCTGTCATCTC
ACCTTGCTCCTGCCGAGAAAGTATCCATCATGGCTGATGCAATGCGGCGGCTGCATACGCTTGATCCGGC
TACCTGCCCATTCGACCACCAAGCGAAACATCGCATCGAGCGAGCACGTACTCGGATGGAAGCCGGTCTT
GTCGATCAGGATGATCTGGACGAAGAGCATCAGGGGCTCGCGCCAGCCGAACTGTTCGCCAGGCTCAAGG
CGAGCATGCCCGACGGCGAGGATCTCGTCGTGACCCATGGCGATGCCTGCTTGCCGAATATCATGGTGGA
AAATGGCCGCTTTTCTGGATTCATCGACTGTGGCCGGCTGGGTGTGGCGGACCGCTATCAGGACATAGCG
TTGGCTACCCGTGATATTGCTGAAGAGCTTGGCGGCGAATGGGCTGACCGCTTCCTCGTGCTTTACGGTA
TCGCCGCTCCCGATTCGCAGCGCATCGCCTTCTATCGCCTTCTTGACGAGTTCTTCTGAGCGGGACTCTG
GGGTTCGAAATGACCGACCAAGCGACGCCCAACCTGCCATCACGAGATTTCGATTCCACCGCCGCCTTCT
ATGAAAGGTTGGGCTTCGGAATCGTTTTCCGGGACGCCGGCTGGATGATCCTCCAGCGCGGGGATCTCAT
GCTGGAGTTCTTCGCCCACCCTAGGGGGAGGCTAACTGAAACACGGAAGGAGACAATACCGGAAGGAACC
CGCGCTATGACGGCAATAAAAAGACAGAATAAAACGCACGGTGTTGGGTCGTTTGTTCATAAACGCGGGG
TTCGGTCCCAGGGCTGGCACTCTGTCGATACCCCACCGAGACCCCATTGGGGCCAATACGCCCGCGTTTC
TTCCTTTTCCCCACCCCACCCCCCAAGTTCGGGTGAAGGCCCAGGGCTCGCAGCCAACGTCGGGGCGGCA
GGCCCTGCCATAGCCTCAGGTTACTCATATATACTTTAGATTGATTTAAAACTTCATTTTTAATTTAAAA
GGATCTAGGTGAAGATCCTTTTTGATAATCTCATGACCAAAATCCCTTAACGTGAGTTTTCGTTCCACTG
AGCGTCAGACCCCGTAGAAAAGATCAAAGGATCTTCTTGAGATCCTTTTTTTCTGCGCGTAATCTGCTGC
TTGCAAACAAAAAAACCACCGCTACCAGCGGTGGTTTGTTTGCCGGATCAAGAGCTACCAACTCTTTTTC
CGAAGGTAACTGGCTTCAGCAGAGCGCAGATACCAAATACTGTCCTTCTAGTGTAGCCGTAGTTAGGCCA
CCACTTCAAGAACTCTGTAGCACCGCCTACATACCTCGCTCTGCTAATCCTGTTACCAGTGGCTGCTGCC
AGTGGCGATAAGTCGTGTCTTACCGGGTTGGACTCAAGACGATAGTTACCGGATAAGGCGCAGCGGTCGG
GCTGAACGGGGGGTTCGTGCACACAGCCCAGCTTGGAGCGAACGACCTACACCGAACTGAGATACCTACA
GCGTGAGCTATGAGAAAGCGCCACGCTTCCCGAAGGGAGAAAGGCGGACAGGTATCCGGTAAGCGGCAGG
GTCGGAACAGGAGAGCGCACGAGGGAGCTTCCAGGGGGAAACGCCTGGTATCTTTATAGTCCTGTCGGGT
TTCGCCACCTCTGACTTGAGCGTCGATTTTTGTGATGCTCGTCAGGGGGGCGGAGCCTATGGAAAAACGC
CAGCAACGCGGCCTTTTTACGGTTCCTGGCCTTTTGCTGGCCTTTTGCTCACATGTTCTTTCCTGCGTTA
TCCCCTGATTCTGTGGATAACCGTATTACCGCCATGCAT
